Addgene plasmid #114421: mSc-sspB
Purpose: Translocating to iLID domain
Depositing lab: Dorus Gadella. Depositing organization: University of Amsterdam. Publication: Increasing spatial resolution of photoregulated GTPases through immobilized peripheral membrane proteins. Van Geel O, Hartsuiker R, Gadella TWJ. Small GTPases. 2018 Sep 5:1-10. doi: 10.1080/21541248.2018.1507411. PubMed 30182785.
Backbone
  Vector backbone: pClontech-N1
  Vector type: Mammalian Expression
Growth in bacteria
  Bacterial resistance: Kanamycin, 50 μg/mL
  Growth temperature: 37°C
  Growth strain: DH5alpha
  Copy number: High Copy
Gene/Insert
  Gene/Insert name: iLID domain
  Species: Synthetic
  Promoter: CMV
  Tag / fusion protein: mScarlet (N terminal on backbone)
  Cloning method: Restriction Enzyme; 5′ cloning site unknown (unknown if destroyed)
Terms and licenses: Academic/Nonprofit Terms; Industry Terms: Not Available to Industry
How to cite: mSc-sspB was a gift from Dorus Gadella (Addgene plasmid # 114421 ; http://n2t.net/addgene:114421 ; RRID:Addgene_114421)
