[The description below was written by a language model from this plasmid's Addgene catalogue record and pLannotate feature annotations shown in this document.]
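Description:
mSc-sspB is a mammalian expression plasmid of 5,124 bp built on a Clontech N1-type backbone. It expresses the red fluorescent protein mScarlet fused at its C-terminus, through a short remnant of the multiple cloning site, to an SspB-derived domain. Transcription is driven by the human cytomegalovirus immediate-early enhancer and promoter and terminated by the SV40 polyadenylation signal. The catalogue entry names the insert "iLID domain", but the plasmid name, the stated purpose ("translocating to iLID domain") and the annotated features all point to SspB as the encoded partner rather than iLID itself. The annotation tool matches this segment to a fragment of Haemophilus influenzae SspB, while the record lists the insert species as synthetic.

In the iLID optogenetic system, blue light exposes an SsrA peptide caged in a LOV2-based module, which then binds SspB. A soluble mScarlet-SspB fusion can therefore be recruited by illumination to wherever an iLID-tagged anchor sits, and the red fluorescence reports the relocation. The associated publication concerns improving the spatial resolution of photoregulated GTPases using immobilized peripheral membrane proteins, which fits use of this construct as a translocating reporter component.

The plasmid is propagated in E. coli through a high-copy pUC-type origin and also carries an f1 origin. A single Tn5 NeoR/KanR gene sits behind tandem bacterial (bla) and SV40 early promoters and is followed by an HSV TK polyadenylation signal. It gives kanamycin resistance in bacteria and can support G418 selection in mammalian cells. The short large T antigen, ble and bGH hits are small annotated fragments rather than functional units. The depositor and sequencing-derived records are the same length and show identical features, differing only in their start coordinate.
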