Features (pLannotate 1.2.2; 16 found; start..end, strand, type, name):
     61..364     +  enhancer       CMV enhancer: human cytomegalovirus immediate early enhancer
    365..568     +  promoter       CMV promoter: human cytomegalovirus (CMV) immediate early promoter
    591..671     +  misc_feature   MCS: multiple cloning site
    679..1374    +  CDS            mScarlet: mScarlet is a basic (constitutively fluorescent) red fluorescent protein published in 2016, derived from synthetic construct. It has moderate acid sensitivity.
   1375..1403    +  misc_feature   MCS (fragment): multiple cloning site
   1447..1776    +  CDS            sspB (fragment): SSPB_HAEIN - Experimental evidence at protein level: Swiss-Prot protein existence level 1. Also stimulates degradation of the N-terminus of RseA (residues 1-108, alone or in complex with sigma-E) by ClpX-ClpP in a non-ssrA-mediated fashion. From Haemophilus influenzae (strain ATCC 51907 / DSM 11121 / KW20 / Rd).
   1806..1889    +  CDS            large T antigen (fragment): large T antigen from SV40 (simian virus 40)
   1912..2033    +  polyA_signal   SV40 poly(A) signal: SV40 polyadenylation signal
   2067..2495    -  rep_origin     f1 ori (sequence partly withheld): f1 bacteriophage origin of replication; arrow indicates direction of (+) strand synthesis
   2522..2626    +  promoter       AmpR promoter: bla
   2628..2985    +  promoter       SV40 promoter: SV40 enhancer and early promoter
   3020..3814    +  CDS            NeoR/KanR: aminoglycoside phosphotransferase from Tn5; aph(3')-II (or nptII); confers resistance to neomycin, kanamycin, and G418 (Geneticin®)
   3835..3987    +  CDS            ble (fragment): BLE_KLEPN - Experimental evidence at protein level: Swiss-Prot protein existence level 1. Binding protein with a strong affinity to the bleomycin family of antibiotics. Binds to CL990; an antimitotic-antibiotic compound. From Klebsiella pneumoniae.
   4046..4093    +  polyA_signal   HSV TK poly(A) signal: herpes simplex virus thymidine kinase polyadenylation signal (Cole and Stacy, 1985)
   4184..4200    -  polyA_signal   bGH poly(A) signal (fragment): bovine growth hormone polyadenylation signal
   4422..5010    +  rep_origin     ori: high-copy-number ColE1/pMB1/pBR322/pUC origin of replication
>Addgene plasmid #114421 | mSc-sspB | depositor full sequence | sequence record 215995 | Full Sequence
TAGTTATTAATAGTAATCAATTACGGGGTCATTAGTTCATAGCCCATATATGGAGTTCCGCGTTACATAA
CTTACGGTAAATGGCCCGCCTGGCTGACCGCCCAACGACCCCCGCCCATTGACGTCAATAATGACGTATG
TTCCCATAGTAACGCCAATAGGGACTTTCCATTGACGTCAATGGGTGGAGTATTTACGGTAAACTGCCCA
CTTGGCAGTACATCAAGTGTATCATATGCCAAGTACGCCCCCTATTGACGTCAATGACGGTAAATGGCCC
GCCTGGCATTATGCCCAGTACATGACCTTATGGGACTTTCCTACTTGGCAGTACATCTACGTATTAGTCA
TCGCTATTACCATGGTGATGCGGTTTTGGCAGTACATCAATGGGCGTGGATAGCGGTTTGACTCACGGGG
ATTTCCAAGTCTCCACCCCATTGACGTCAATGGGAGTTTGTTTTGGCACCAAAATCAACGGGACTTTCCA
AAATGTCGTAACAACTCCGCCCCATTGACGCAAATGGGCGGTAGGCGTGTACGGTGGGAGGTCTATATAA
GCAGAGCTGGTTTAGTGAACCGTCAGATCCGCTAGCGCTACCGGACTCAGATCTCGAGCTCAAGCTTCGA
ATTCTGCAGTCGACGGTACCGCGGGCCCGGGATCCACCGGTCGCCACCATGGTGAGCAAGGGCGAGGCAG
TGATCAAGGAGTTCATGCGGTTCAAGGTGCACATGGAGGGCTCCATGAACGGCCACGAGTTCGAGATCGA
GGGCGAGGGCGAGGGCCGCCCCTACGAGGGCACCCAGACCGCCAAGCTGAAGGTGACCAAGGGTGGCCCC
CTGCCCTTCTCCTGGGACATCCTGTCCCCTCAGTTCATGTACGGCTCCAGGGCCTTCACCAAGCACCCCG
CCGACATCCCCGACTACTATAAGCAGTCCTTCCCCGAGGGCTTCAAGTGGGAGCGCGTGATGAACTTCGA
GGACGGCGGCGCCGTGACCGTGACCCAGGACACCTCCCTGGAGGACGGCACCCTGATCTACAAGGTGAAG
CTCCGCGGCACCAACTTCCCTCCTGACGGCCCCGTAATGCAGAAGAAAACAATGGGCTGGGAAGCGTCCA
CCGAGCGGTTGTACCCCGAGGACGGCGTGCTGAAGGGCGACATTAAGATGGCCCTGCGCCTGAAGGACGG
CGGCCGCTACCTGGCGGACTTCAAGACCACCTACAAGGCCAAGAAGCCCGTGCAGATGCCCGGCGCCTAC
AACGTCGACCGCAAGTTGGACATCACCTCCCACAACGAGGACTACACCGTGGTGGAACAGTACGAACGCT
CCGAGGGCCGCCACTCCACCGGCGGCATGGACGAGCTGTACAAGGGACTCAGATCTCGAGCTCAAGCTTC
GAACGAATTCGGCATTGATCTGAGCGGCCTGACCCTGCAGGAATTCAGCTCCCCGAAACGCCCTAAGCTG
CTGCGTGAATATTACGATTGGCTGGTTGATAACAGCTTTACCCCATATCTGGTGGTGGATGCCACATACC
TGGGCGTGAACGTGCCCGTGGAGTATGTGAAAGACGGTCAGATCGTGCTGAATCTGTCTGCAAGTGCGAC
CGGCAACCTGCAACTGACAAATGATTTTATCCAGTTCAACGCCCGCTTTAAGGGCGTGTCTCGTGAACTG
TATATCCCGATGGGTGCCGCTCTGGCCATTTACGCTCGCGAGAACGGCGATGGTGTGATGTTCGAACCAG
AAGAAATCTATGACGAGCTGAATATTGGTTAAACATGTTTGCGGCCGCGACTCTAGATCATAATCAGCCA
TACCACATTTGTAGAGGTTTTACTTGCTTTAAAAAACCTCCCACACCTCCCCCTGAACCTGAAACATAAA
ATGAATGCAATTGTTGTTGTTAACTTGTTTATTGCAGCTTATAATGGTTACAAATAAAGCAATAGCATCA
CAAATTTCACAAATAAAGCATTTTTTTCACTGCATTCTAGTTGTGGTTTGTCCAAACTCATCAATGTATC
TTAAGGCGTAAATTGTAAGCGTTAATATTTTGTTAAAATTCGCGTTAAATTTTTGTTAAATCAGCTCATT
TTTTAACCAATAGGCCGAAATCGGCAAAATCCCTTATAAATCAAAAGAATAGACCGAGATAGGGT
[37 nt withheld, positions 2166-2202]
AAAGAACGTGGACTCCAACGTCAAAGG
[49 nt withheld, positions 2230-2278]
T
[91 nt withheld, positions 2280-2370]
G
[124 nt withheld, positions 2372-2495]
CAGGTGGCACTTTTCGGGGAAATGTGCGCGGAACCCCTATTTGTTTATTTTTCTAAATACATTCAAATAT
GTATCCGCTCATGAGACAATAACCCTGATAAATGCTTCAATAATATTGAAAAAGGAAGAGTCCTGAGGCG
GAAAGAACCAGCTGTGGAATGTGTGTCAGTTAGGGTGTGGAAAGTCCCCAGGCTCCCCAGCAGGCAGAAG
TATGCAAAGCATGCATCTCAATTAGTCAGCAACCAGGTGTGGAAAGTCCCCAGGCTCCCCAGCAGGCAGA
AGTATGCAAAGCATGCATCTCAATTAGTCAGCAACCATAGTCCCGCCCCTAACTCCGCCCATCCCGCCCC
TAACTCCGCCCAGTTCCGCCCATTCTCCGCCCCATGGCTGACTAATTTTTTTTATTTATGCAGAGGCCGA
GGCCGCCTCGGCCTCTGAGCTATTCCAGAAGTAGTGAGGAGGCTTTTTTGGAGGCCTAGGCTTTTGCAAA
GATCGATCAAGAGACAGGATGAGGATCGTTTCGCATGATTGAACAAGATGGATTGCACGCAGGTTCTCCG
GCCGCTTGGGTGGAGAGGCTATTCGGCTATGACTGGGCACAACAGACAATCGGCTGCTCTGATGCCGCCG
TGTTCCGGCTGTCAGCGCAGGGGCGCCCGGTTCTTTTTGTCAAGACCGACCTGTCCGGTGCCCTGAATGA
ACTGCAAGACGAGGCAGCGCGGCTATCGTGGCTGGCCACGACGGGCGTTCCTTGCGCAGCTGTGCTCGAC
GTTGTCACTGAAGCGGGAAGGGACTGGCTGCTATTGGGCGAAGTGCCGGGGCAGGATCTCCTGTCATCTC
ACCTTGCTCCTGCCGAGAAAGTATCCATCATGGCTGATGCAATGCGGCGGCTGCATACGCTTGATCCGGC
TACCTGCCCATTCGACCACCAAGCGAAACATCGCATCGAGCGAGCACGTACTCGGATGGAAGCCGGTCTT
GTCGATCAGGATGATCTGGACGAAGAGCATCAGGGGCTCGCGCCAGCCGAACTGTTCGCCAGGCTCAAGG
CGAGCATGCCCGACGGCGAGGATCTCGTCGTGACCCATGGCGATGCCTGCTTGCCGAATATCATGGTGGA
AAATGGCCGCTTTTCTGGATTCATCGACTGTGGCCGGCTGGGTGTGGCGGACCGCTATCAGGACATAGCG
TTGGCTACCCGTGATATTGCTGAAGAGCTTGGCGGCGAATGGGCTGACCGCTTCCTCGTGCTTTACGGTA
TCGCCGCTCCCGATTCGCAGCGCATCGCCTTCTATCGCCTTCTTGACGAGTTCTTCTGAGCGGGACTCTG
GGGTTCGAAATGACCGACCAAGCGACGCCCAACCTGCCATCACGAGATTTCGATTCCACCGCCGCCTTCT
ATGAAAGGTTGGGCTTCGGAATCGTTTTCCGGGACGCCGGCTGGATGATCCTCCAGCGCGGGGATCTCAT
GCTGGAGTTCTTCGCCCACCCTAGGGGGAGGCTAACTGAAACACGGAAGGAGACAATACCGGAAGGAACC
CGCGCTATGACGGCAATAAAAAGACAGAATAAAACGCACGGTGTTGGGTCGTTTGTTCATAAACGCGGGG
TTCGGTCCCAGGGCTGGCACTCTGTCGATACCCCACCGAGACCCCATTGGGGCCAATACGCCCGCGTTTC
TTCCTTTTCCCCACCCCACCCCCCAAGTTCGGGTGAAGGCCCAGGGCTCGCAGCCAACGTCGGGGCGGCA
GGCCCTGCCATAGCCTCAGGTTACTCATATATACTTTAGATTGATTTAAAACTTCATTTTTAATTTAAAA
GGATCTAGGTGAAGATCCTTTTTGATAATCTCATGACCAAAATCCCTTAACGTGAGTTTTCGTTCCACTG
AGCGTCAGACCCCGTAGAAAAGATCAAAGGATCTTCTTGAGATCCTTTTTTTCTGCGCGTAATCTGCTGC
TTGCAAACAAAAAAACCACCGCTACCAGCGGTGGTTTGTTTGCCGGATCAAGAGCTACCAACTCTTTTTC
CGAAGGTAACTGGCTTCAGCAGAGCGCAGATACCAAATACTGTCCTTCTAGTGTAGCCGTAGTTAGGCCA
CCACTTCAAGAACTCTGTAGCACCGCCTACATACCTCGCTCTGCTAATCCTGTTACCAGTGGCTGCTGCC
AGTGGCGATAAGTCGTGTCTTACCGGGTTGGACTCAAGACGATAGTTACCGGATAAGGCGCAGCGGTCGG
GCTGAACGGGGGGTTCGTGCACACAGCCCAGCTTGGAGCGAACGACCTACACCGAACTGAGATACCTACA
GCGTGAGCTATGAGAAAGCGCCACGCTTCCCGAAGGGAGAAAGGCGGACAGGTATCCGGTAAGCGGCAGG
GTCGGAACAGGAGAGCGCACGAGGGAGCTTCCAGGGGGAAACGCCTGGTATCTTTATAGTCCTGTCGGGT
TTCGCCACCTCTGACTTGAGCGTCGATTTTTGTGATGCTCGTCAGGGGGGCGGAGCCTATGGAAAAACGC
CAGCAACGCGGCCTTTTTACGGTTCCTGGCCTTTTGCTGGCCTTTTGCTCACATGTTCTTTCCTGCGTTA
TCCCCTGATTCTGTGGATAACCGTATTACCGCCATGCAT
