Features (pLannotate 1.2.2; 16 found; start..end, strand, type, name):
      1..204     +  promoter       CMV promoter: human cytomegalovirus (CMV) immediate early promoter
    227..307     +  misc_feature   MCS: multiple cloning site
    315..1010    +  CDS            mScarlet: mScarlet is a basic (constitutively fluorescent) red fluorescent protein published in 2016, derived from synthetic construct. It has moderate acid sensitivity.
   1011..1039    +  misc_feature   MCS (fragment): multiple cloning site
   1083..1412    +  CDS            sspB (fragment): SSPB_HAEIN - Experimental evidence at protein level: Swiss-Prot protein existence level 1. Also stimulates degradation of the N-terminus of RseA (residues 1-108, alone or in complex with sigma-E) by ClpX-ClpP in a non-ssrA-mediated fashion. From Haemophilus influenzae (strain ATCC 51907 / DSM 11121 / KW20 / Rd).
   1442..1525    +  CDS            large T antigen (fragment): large T antigen from SV40 (simian virus 40)
   1548..1669    +  polyA_signal   SV40 poly(A) signal: SV40 polyadenylation signal
   1703..2131    -  rep_origin     f1 ori (sequence partly withheld): f1 bacteriophage origin of replication; arrow indicates direction of (+) strand synthesis
   2158..2262    +  promoter       AmpR promoter: bla
   2264..2621    +  promoter       SV40 promoter: SV40 enhancer and early promoter
   2656..3450    +  CDS            NeoR/KanR: aminoglycoside phosphotransferase from Tn5; aph(3')-II (or nptII); confers resistance to neomycin, kanamycin, and G418 (Geneticin®)
   3471..3623    +  CDS            ble (fragment): BLE_KLEPN - Experimental evidence at protein level: Swiss-Prot protein existence level 1. Binding protein with a strong affinity to the bleomycin family of antibiotics. Binds to CL990; an antimitotic-antibiotic compound. From Klebsiella pneumoniae.
   3682..3729    +  polyA_signal   HSV TK poly(A) signal: herpes simplex virus thymidine kinase polyadenylation signal (Cole and Stacy, 1985)
   3820..3836    -  polyA_signal   bGH poly(A) signal (fragment): bovine growth hormone polyadenylation signal
   4058..4646    +  rep_origin     ori: high-copy-number ColE1/pMB1/pBR322/pUC origin of replication
   4821..5124    +  enhancer       CMV enhancer: human cytomegalovirus immediate early enhancer
>Addgene plasmid #114421 | mSc-sspB | addgene full sequence | sequence record 224707 | Addgene NGS Result
GTGATGCGGTTTTGGCAGTACATCAATGGGCGTGGATAGCGGTTTGACTCACGGGGATTTCCAAGTCTCC
ACCCCATTGACGTCAATGGGAGTTTGTTTTGGCACCAAAATCAACGGGACTTTCCAAAATGTCGTAACAA
CTCCGCCCCATTGACGCAAATGGGCGGTAGGCGTGTACGGTGGGAGGTCTATATAAGCAGAGCTGGTTTA
GTGAACCGTCAGATCCGCTAGCGCTACCGGACTCAGATCTCGAGCTCAAGCTTCGAATTCTGCAGTCGAC
GGTACCGCGGGCCCGGGATCCACCGGTCGCCACCATGGTGAGCAAGGGCGAGGCAGTGATCAAGGAGTTC
ATGCGGTTCAAGGTGCACATGGAGGGCTCCATGAACGGCCACGAGTTCGAGATCGAGGGCGAGGGCGAGG
GCCGCCCCTACGAGGGCACCCAGACCGCCAAGCTGAAGGTGACCAAGGGTGGCCCCCTGCCCTTCTCCTG
GGACATCCTGTCCCCTCAGTTCATGTACGGCTCCAGGGCCTTCACCAAGCACCCCGCCGACATCCCCGAC
TACTATAAGCAGTCCTTCCCCGAGGGCTTCAAGTGGGAGCGCGTGATGAACTTCGAGGACGGCGGCGCCG
TGACCGTGACCCAGGACACCTCCCTGGAGGACGGCACCCTGATCTACAAGGTGAAGCTCCGCGGCACCAA
CTTCCCTCCTGACGGCCCCGTAATGCAGAAGAAGACAATGGGCTGGGAAGCGTCCACCGAGCGGTTGTAC
CCCGAGGACGGCGTGCTGAAGGGCGACATTAAGATGGCCCTGCGCCTGAAGGACGGCGGCCGCTACCTGG
CGGACTTCAAGACCACCTACAAGGCCAAGAAGCCCGTGCAGATGCCCGGCGCCTACAACGTCGACCGCAA
GTTGGACATCACCTCCCACAACGAGGACTACACCGTGGTGGAACAGTACGAACGCTCCGAGGGCCGCCAC
TCCACCGGCGGCATGGACGAGCTGTACAAGGGACTCAGATCTCGAGCTCAAGCTTCGAACGAATTCGGCA
TTGATCTGAGCGGCCTGACCCTGCAGGAATTCAGCTCCCCGAAACGCCCTAAGCTGCTGCGTGAATATTA
CGATTGGCTGGTTGATAACAGCTTTACCCCATATCTGGTGGTGGATGCCACATACCTGGGCGTGAACGTG
CCCGTGGAGTATGTGAAAGACGGTCAGATCGTGCTGAATCTGTCTGCAAGTGCGACCGGCAACCTGCAAC
TGACAAATGATTTTATCCAGTTCAACGCCCGCTTTAAGGGCGTGTCTCGTGAACTGTATATCCCGATGGG
TGCCGCTCTGGCCATTTACGCTCGCGAGAACGGCGATGGTGTGATGTTCGAACCAGAAGAAATCTATGAC
GAGCTGAATATTGGTTAAACATGTTTGCGGCCGCGACTCTAGATCATAATCAGCCATACCACATTTGTAG
AGGTTTTACTTGCTTTAAAAAACCTCCCACACCTCCCCCTGAACCTGAAACATAAAATGAATGCAATTGT
TGTTGTTAACTTGTTTATTGCAGCTTATAATGGTTACAAATAAAGCAATAGCATCACAAATTTCACAAAT
AAAGCATTTTTTTCACTGCATTCTAGTTGTGGTTTGTCCAAACTCATCAATGTATCTTAAGGCGTAAATT
GTAAGCGTTAATATTTTGTTAAAATTCGCGTTAAATTTTTGTTAAATCAGCTCATTTTTTAACCAATAGG
CCGAAATCGGCAAAATCCCTTATAAATCAAAAGAATAGACCGAGATAGGGT
[37 nt withheld, positions 1802-1838]
AAAGAACGTGGACTCCAACGTCAAAGG
[49 nt withheld, positions 1866-1914]
T
[91 nt withheld, positions 1916-2006]
G
[124 nt withheld, positions 2008-2131]
CAGGTGGCACTTTTCGGGGAAATGTGCGCGGAACCCCTATTTGTTTATTTTTCTAAATACATTCAAATAT
GTATCCGCTCATGAGACAATAACCCTGATAAATGCTTCAATAATATTGAAAAAGGAAGAGTCCTGAGGCG
GAAAGAACCAGCTGTGGAATGTGTGTCAGTTAGGGTGTGGAAAGTCCCCAGGCTCCCCAGCAGGCAGAAG
TATGCAAAGCATGCATCTCAATTAGTCAGCAACCAGGTGTGGAAAGTCCCCAGGCTCCCCAGCAGGCAGA
AGTATGCAAAGCATGCATCTCAATTAGTCAGCAACCATAGTCCCGCCCCTAACTCCGCCCATCCCGCCCC
TAACTCCGCCCAGTTCCGCCCATTCTCCGCCCCATGGCTGACTAATTTTTTTTATTTATGCAGAGGCCGA
GGCCGCCTCGGCCTCTGAGCTATTCCAGAAGTAGTGAGGAGGCTTTTTTGGAGGCCTAGGCTTTTGCAAA
GATCGATCAAGAGACAGGATGAGGATCGTTTCGCATGATTGAACAAGATGGATTGCACGCAGGTTCTCCG
GCCGCTTGGGTGGAGAGGCTATTCGGCTATGACTGGGCACAACAGACAATCGGCTGCTCTGATGCCGCCG
TGTTCCGGCTGTCAGCGCAGGGGCGCCCGGTTCTTTTTGTCAAGACCGACCTGTCCGGTGCCCTGAATGA
ACTGCAAGACGAGGCAGCGCGGCTATCGTGGCTGGCCACGACGGGCGTTCCTTGCGCAGCTGTGCTCGAC
GTTGTCACTGAAGCGGGAAGGGACTGGCTGCTATTGGGCGAAGTGCCGGGGCAGGATCTCCTGTCATCTC
ACCTTGCTCCTGCCGAGAAAGTATCCATCATGGCTGATGCAATGCGGCGGCTGCATACGCTTGATCCGGC
TACCTGCCCATTCGACCACCAAGCGAAACATCGCATCGAGCGAGCACGTACTCGGATGGAAGCCGGTCTT
GTCGATCAGGATGATCTGGACGAAGAGCATCAGGGGCTCGCGCCAGCCGAACTGTTCGCCAGGCTCAAGG
CGAGCATGCCCGACGGCGAGGATCTCGTCGTGACCCATGGCGATGCCTGCTTGCCGAATATCATGGTGGA
AAATGGCCGCTTTTCTGGATTCATCGACTGTGGCCGGCTGGGTGTGGCGGACCGCTATCAGGACATAGCG
TTGGCTACCCGTGATATTGCTGAAGAGCTTGGCGGCGAATGGGCTGACCGCTTCCTCGTGCTTTACGGTA
TCGCCGCTCCCGATTCGCAGCGCATCGCCTTCTATCGCCTTCTTGACGAGTTCTTCTGAGCGGGACTCTG
GGGTTCGAAATGACCGACCAAGCGACGCCCAACCTGCCATCACGAGATTTCGATTCCACCGCCGCCTTCT
ATGAAAGGTTGGGCTTCGGAATCGTTTTCCGGGACGCCGGCTGGATGATCCTCCAGCGCGGGGATCTCAT
GCTGGAGTTCTTCGCCCACCCTAGGGGGAGGCTAACTGAAACACGGAAGGAGACAATACCGGAAGGAACC
CGCGCTATGACGGCAATAAAAAGACAGAATAAAACGCACGGTGTTGGGTCGTTTGTTCATAAACGCGGGG
TTCGGTCCCAGGGCTGGCACTCTGTCGATACCCCACCGAGACCCCATTGGGGCCAATACGCCCGCGTTTC
TTCCTTTTCCCCACCCCACCCCCCAAGTTCGGGTGAAGGCCCAGGGCTCGCAGCCAACGTCGGGGCGGCA
GGCCCTGCCATAGCCTCAGGTTACTCATATATACTTTAGATTGATTTAAAACTTCATTTTTAATTTAAAA
GGATCTAGGTGAAGATCCTTTTTGATAATCTCATGACCAAAATCCCTTAACGTGAGTTTTCGTTCCACTG
AGCGTCAGACCCCGTAGAAAAGATCAAAGGATCTTCTTGAGATCCTTTTTTTCTGCGCGTAATCTGCTGC
TTGCAAACAAAAAAACCACCGCTACCAGCGGTGGTTTGTTTGCCGGATCAAGAGCTACCAACTCTTTTTC
CGAAGGTAACTGGCTTCAGCAGAGCGCAGATACCAAATACTGTTCTTCTAGTGTAGCCGTAGTTAGGCCA
CCACTTCAAGAACTCTGTAGCACCGCCTACATACCTCGCTCTGCTAATCCTGTTACCAGTGGCTGCTGCC
AGTGGCGATAAGTCGTGTCTTACCGGGTTGGACTCAAGACGATAGTTACCGGATAAGGCGCAGCGGTCGG
GCTGAACGGGGGGTTCGTGCACACAGCCCAGCTTGGAGCGAACGACCTACACCGAACTGAGATACCTACA
GCGTGAGCTATGAGAAAGCGCCACGCTTCCCGAAGGGAGAAAGGCGGACAGGTATCCGGTAAGCGGCAGG
GTCGGAACAGGAGAGCGCACGAGGGAGCTTCCAGGGGGAAACGCCTGGTATCTTTATAGTCCTGTCGGGT
TTCGCCACCTCTGACTTGAGCGTCGATTTTTGTGATGCTCGTCAGGGGGGCGGAGCCTATGGAAAAACGC
CAGCAACGCGGCCTTTTTACGGTTCCTGGCCTTTTGCTGGCCTTTTGCTCACATGTTCTTTCCTGCGTTA
TCCCCTGATTCTGTGGATAACCGTATTACCGCCATGCATTAGTTATTAATAGTAATCAATTACGGGGTCA
TTAGTTCATAGCCCATATATGGAGTTCCGCGTTACATAACTTACGGTAAATGGCCCGCCTGGCTGACCGC
CCAACGACCCCCGCCCATTGACGTCAATAATGACGTATGTTCCCATAGTAACGCCAATAGGGACTTTCCA
TTGACGTCAATGGGTGGAGTATTTACGGTAAACTGCCCACTTGGCAGTACATCAAGTGTATCATATGCCA
AGTACGCCCCCTATTGACGTCAATGACGGTAAATGGCCCGCCTGGCATTATGCCCAGTACATGACCTTAT
GGGACTTTCCTACTTGGCAGTACATCTACGTATTAGTCATCGCTATTACCATG
